Addgene plasmid #164707: pVG49
Purpose: yEVenus under the control of GAL1 promoter
Depositing lab: Sahand Jamal Rahi. Depositing organization: Swiss Federal Institute of Technology (EPFL). Publication: Multidimensional characterization of inducible promoters and a highly light-sensitive LOV-transcription factor. Gligorovski V, Sadeghi A, Rahi SJ. Nat Commun. 2023 Jun 27;14(1):3810. doi: 10.1038/s41467-023-38959-8. PubMed 37369667.
Backbone
  Vector backbone: pRS406
  Vector type: Yeast Expression
  Selectable markers: URA3
Growth in bacteria
  Bacterial resistance: Ampicillin, 100 μg/mL
  Growth temperature: 37°C
  Growth strain: DH5alpha
  Copy number: High Copy
Gene/Insert
  Gene/Insert name: GAL1pr - yEVenus - CLN2 PEST - ADH1t
  Species: S. cerevisiae (budding yeast)
  Cloning method: Restriction Enzyme; 5′ cloning site BamHI (unknown if destroyed); 3′ cloning site PacI (unknown if destroyed)
Terms and licenses: Academic/Nonprofit Terms; Industry Terms: Not Available to Industry
Depositor comments: yEVenus is a codon-optimized yEGFP variant with F46L, S65G, V68L, S72A, M153T, V163A, S175G, and T203Y mutations. Please visit https://www.biorxiv.org/content/10.1101/2020.08.16.253310v2 for bioRxiv preprint.
How to cite: pVG49 was a gift from Sahand Jamal Rahi (Addgene plasmid # 164707 ; http://n2t.net/addgene:164707 ; RRID:Addgene_164707)
