[The description below was written by a language model from this plasmid's Addgene catalogue record and pLannotate feature annotations shown in this document.]
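Description:
pVG49 is a yeast expression plasmid built on pRS406, a pBluescript-derived shuttle vector of the integrating type. Consistent with that, the feature tables show no yeast replication origin or centromere, so stable maintenance in Saccharomyces cerevisiae depends on chromosomal integration. Yeast selection uses the URA3 marker with its own promoter, which complements uracil auxotrophy and can be counterselected with 5-FOA. In E. coli the plasmid is propagated at high copy from a ColE1/pUC-type origin and selected with ampicillin through β-lactamase. The backbone also carries an f1 origin, T3 and T7 promoters flanking the cloning region, and remnants of the lac promoter/lacZα cassette.

The payload is a reporter cassette, GAL1pr – yEVenus – CLN2 PEST – ADH1t, cloned between BamHI and PacI sites. The GAL1,10 regulatory region, a Gal4-regulated galactose-inducible promoter, drives yEVenus, which the depositor describes as a yeast codon-optimized yellow variant of yEGFP carrying a defined set of point mutations. The automated annotation labels this ORF as YPet, which reflects similarity among yellow fluorescent proteins rather than a different insert. The reporter is fused in frame to a fragment of the G1 cyclin CLN2 that contains its PEST degradation region. This shortens the reporter's half-life, so fluorescence follows promoter activity more closely over time. The ADH1 terminator ends the transcript.

The associated study characterized inducible promoters, and this construct serves as the GAL1 promoter readout. The two sequence records (6,518 and 6,529 nt) have the same features in the same order and differ mainly in start coordinate and slightly around the f1 origin.
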