Features (pLannotate 1.2.2; 22 found; start..end, strand, type, name):
     96..200     +  promoter       AmpR promoter: bla
    201..1061    +  CDS            AmpR: β-lactamase; bla; confers resistance to ampicillin, carbenicillin, and related antibiotics
   1232..1820    +  rep_origin     ori: high-copy-number ColE1/pMB1/pBR322/pUC origin of replication
   2003..2095    +  CDS            lacI (fragment): lac repressor; lacI; The lac repressor binds to the lac operator to inhibit transcription in E. coli. This inhibition can be relieved by adding lactose or isopropyl-β-D-thiogalactopyranoside (IPTG).
   2108..2129    +  protein_bind   CAP binding site: CAP binding activates transcription in the presence of cAMP. E. coli catabolite activator protein
   2144..2174    +  promoter       lac promoter: promoter for the E. coli lac operon
   2182..2198    +  protein_bind   lac operator: The lac repressor binds to the lac operator to inhibit transcription in E. coli. This inhibition can be relieved by adding lactose or isopropyl-β-D-thiogalactopyranoside (IPTG). lac repressor encoded by lacI
   2243..2261    +  promoter       T3 promoter: promoter for bacteriophage T3 RNA polymerase
   2274..2297    +  misc_feature   MCS (fragment): pBluescript multiple cloning site
   2334..2957    +  promoter       GAL1,10 promoter: GAL1 and GAL10 genes of S. cerevisiae; divergent inducible promoter, regulated by Gal4
   2967..3680    +  CDS            YPet: yellow fluorescent protein optimized for FRET with CyPet (Nguyen and Daugherty, 2005)
   3681..4214    +  CDS            CLN2 (fragment): CG12_YEAST - Experimental evidence at protein level: Swiss-Prot protein existence level 1. Essential for the control of the cell cycle at the G1/S (start) transition. Interacts with the CDC28 protein kinase to form MPF. From Saccharomyces cerevisiae (strain ATCC 204508 / S288c) (Baker's yeast).
   4238..4425    +  terminator     ADH1 terminator: S. cerevisiae ADH1; transcription terminator for the S. cerevisiae alcohol dehydrogenase 1 (ADH1) gene
   4456..4526    +  misc_feature   MCS (fragment): pBluescript multiple cloning site
   4535..4553    -  promoter       T7 promoter: promoter for bacteriophage T7 RNA polymerase
   4561..4716    +  CDS            lacZα (fragment): LacZα fragment of β-galactosidase; lacZ fragment
   4724..5179    +  rep_origin     f1 ori (sequence partly withheld): f1 bacteriophage origin of replication; arrow indicates direction of (+) strand synthesis
   5180..5231    -  misc_feature   bom (fragment): basis of mobility region from pBR322
   5310..6113    -  CDS            URA3: orotidine-5'-phosphate decarboxylase, required for uracil biosynthesis; S. cerevisiae URA3; yeast auxotrophic marker, counterselectable with 5-fluoroorotic acid (5-FOA)
   6114..6329    -  promoter       URA3 promoter: S. cerevisiae URA3
   6344..6393    -  misc_feature   bom (fragment): basis of mobility region from pBR322
   6495..1       -  CDS            rop (fragment) (across the origin): Rop protein, which maintains plasmids at low copy number; rop
>Addgene plasmid #164707 | pVG49 | depositor full sequence | sequence record 319802 | pVG49 sequence 6529 bps
GACGAAAGGGCCTCGTGATACGCCTATTTTTATAGGTTAATGTCATGATAATAATGGTTTCTTAGACGTC
AGGTGGCACTTTTCGGGGAAATGTGCGCGGAACCCCTATTTGTTTATTTTTCTAAATACATTCAAATATG
TATCCGCTCATGAGACAATAACCCTGATAAATGCTTCAATAATATTGAAAAAGGAAGAGTATGAGTATTC
AACATTTCCGTGTCGCCCTTATTCCCTTTTTTGCGGCATTTTGCCTTCCTGTTTTTGCTCACCCAGAAAC
GCTGGTGAAAGTAAAAGATGCTGAAGATCAGTTGGGTGCACGAGTGGGTTACATCGAACTGGATCTCAAC
AGCGGTAAGATCCTTGAGAGTTTTCGCCCCGAAGAACGTTTTCCAATGATGAGCACTTTTAAAGTTCTGC
TATGTGGCGCGGTATTATCCCGTATTGACGCCGGGCAAGAGCAACTCGGTCGCCGCATACACTATTCTCA
GAATGACTTGGTTGAGTACTCACCAGTCACAGAAAAGCATCTTACGGATGGCATGACAGTAAGAGAATTA
TGCAGTGCTGCCATAACCATGAGTGATAACACTGCGGCCAACTTACTTCTGACAACGATCGGAGGACCGA
AGGAGCTAACCGCTTTTTTGCACAACATGGGGGATCATGTAACTCGCCTTGATCGTTGGGAACCGGAGCT
GAATGAAGCCATACCAAACGACGAGCGTGACACCACGATGCCTGTAGCAATGGCAACAACGTTGCGCAAA
CTATTAACTGGCGAACTACTTACTCTAGCTTCCCGGCAACAATTAATAGACTGGATGGAGGCGGATAAAG
TTGCAGGACCACTTCTGCGCTCGGCCCTTCCGGCTGGCTGGTTTATTGCTGATAAATCTGGAGCCGGTGA
GCGTGGGTCTCGCGGTATCATTGCAGCACTGGGGCCAGATGGTAAGCCCTCCCGTATCGTAGTTATCTAC
ACGACGGGGAGTCAGGCAACTATGGATGAACGAAATAGACAGATCGCTGAGATAGGTGCCTCACTGATTA
AGCATTGGTAACTGTCAGACCAAGTTTACTCATATATACTTTAGATTGATTTAAAACTTCATTTTTAATT
TAAAAGGATCTAGGTGAAGATCCTTTTTGATAATCTCATGACCAAAATCCCTTAACGTGAGTTTTCGTTC
CACTGAGCGTCAGACCCCGTAGAAAAGATCAAAGGATCTTCTTGAGATCCTTTTTTTCTGCGCGTAATCT
GCTGCTTGCAAACAAAAAAACCACCGCTACCAGCGGTGGTTTGTTTGCCGGATCAAGAGCTACCAACTCT
TTTTCCGAAGGTAACTGGCTTCAGCAGAGCGCAGATACCAAATACTGTCCTTCTAGTGTAGCCGTAGTTA
GGCCACCACTTCAAGAACTCTGTAGCACCGCCTACATACCTCGCTCTGCTAATCCTGTTACCAGTGGCTG
CTGCCAGTGGCGATAAGTCGTGTCTTACCGGGTTGGACTCAAGACGATAGTTACCGGATAAGGCGCAGCG
GTCGGGCTGAACGGGGGGTTCGTGCACACAGCCCAGCTTGGAGCGAACGACCTACACCGAACTGAGATAC
CTACAGCGTGAGCTATGAGAAAGCGCCACGCTTCCCGAAGGGAGAAAGGCGGACAGGTATCCGGTAAGCG
GCAGGGTCGGAACAGGAGAGCGCACGAGGGAGCTTCCAGGGGGAAACGCCTGGTATCTTTATAGTCCTGT
CGGGTTTCGCCACCTCTGACTTGAGCGTCGATTTTTGTGATGCTCGTCAGGGGGGCGGAGCCTATGGAAA
AACGCCAGCAACGCGGCCTTTTTACGGTTCCTGGCCTTTTGCTGGCCTTTTGCTCACATGTTCTTTCCTG
CGTTATCCCCTGATTCTGTGGATAACCGTATTACCGCCTTTGAGTGAGCTGATACCGCTCGCCGCAGCCG
AACGACCGAGCGCAGCGAGTCAGTGAGCGAGGAAGCGGAAGAGCGCCCAATACGCAAACCGCCTCTCCCC
GCGCGTTGGCCGATTCATTAATGCAGCTGGCACGACAGGTTTCCCGACTGGAAAGCGGGCAGTGAGCGCA
ACGCAATTAATGTGAGTTACCTCACTCATTAGGCACCCCAGGCTTTACACTTTATGCTTCCGGCTCCTAT
GTTGTGTGGAATTGTGAGCGGATAACAATTTCACACAGGAAACAGCTATGACCATGATTACGCCAAGCGC
GCAATTAACCCTCACTAAAGGGAACAAAAGCTGGAGCTCCACCGCGGTGGCGGCCGCCAGCTGAAGCTTC
GTACGCTGCAGGTCGACGGATCCTTTGGATGGACGCAAAGAAGTTTAATAATCATATTACATGGCATTAC
CACCATATACATATCCATATCTAATCTTACTTATATGTTGTGGAAATGTAAAGAGCCCCATTATCTTAGC
CTAAAAAAACCTTCTCTTTGGAACTTTCAGTAATACGCTTAACTGCTCATTGCTATATTGAAGTACGGAT
TAGAAGCCGCCGAGCGGGCGACAGCCCTCCGACGGAAGACTCTCCTCCGTGCGTCCTCGTCTTCACCGGT
CGCGTTCCTGAAACGCAGATGTGCCTCGCGCCGCACTGCTCCGAACAATAAAGATTCTACAATACTAGCT
TTTATGGTTATGAAGAGGAAAAATTGGCAGTAACCTGGCCCCACAAACCTTCAAATTAACGAATCAAATT
AACAACCATAGGATGATAATGCGATTAGTTTTTTAGCCTTATTTCTGGGGTAATTAATCAGCGAAGCGAT
GATTTTTGATCTATTAACAGATATATAAATGGAAAAGCTGCATAACCACTTTAACTAATACTTTCAACAT
TTTCAGTTTGTATTACTTCTTATTCAAATGTCATAAAAGTATCAACAAAAAATTGTTAATATACCTCTAT
ACTTTAACGTCAAGGAGTTAATTAACATGTCTAAAGGTGAAGAATTATTCACTGGTGTTGTCCCAATTTT
GGTTGAATTAGATGGTGATGTTAATGGTCACAAATTTTCTGTCTCCGGTGAAGGTGAAGGTGATGCTACT
TACGGTAAATTGACCTTAAAATTGATTTGTACTACTGGTAAATTGCCAGTTCCATGGCCAACCTTAGTCA
CTACTTTAGGTTATGGTTTGCAATGTTTTGCTAGATACCCAGATCATATGAAACAACATGACTTTTTCAA
GTCTGCCATGCCAGAAGGTTATGTTCAAGAAAGAACTATTTTTTTCAAAGATGACGGTAACTACAAGACC
AGAGCTGAAGTCAAGTTTGAAGGTGATACCTTAGTTAATAGAATCGAATTAAAAGGTATTGATTTTAAAG
AAGATGGTAACATTTTAGGTCACAAATTGGAATACAACTATAACTCTCACAATGTTTACATCACTGCTGA
CAAACAAAAGAATGGTATCAAAGCTAACTTCAAAATTAGACACAACATTGAAGATGGTGGTGTTCAATTA
GCTGACCATTATCAACAAAATACTCCAATTGGTGATGGTCCAGTCTTGTTACCAGACAACCATTACTTAT
CCTATCAATCTGCCTTATCCAAAGATCCAAACGAAAAGAGAGACCACATGGTCTTGTTAGAATTTGTTAC
TGCTGCTGGTATTACCCATGGTATTGATGAATTGTACAAAGCATCCAACTTGAACATTTCGAGAAAGCTT
ACCATATCAACCCCATCATGCTCTTTCGAAAATTCAAATAGCACATCCATTCCTTCGCCCGCTTCCTCAT
CTCAAAGCCACACTCCAATGAGAAACATGAGCTCACTCTCTGATAACAGCGTTTTCAGCCGGAATATGGA
ACAATCATCACCAATCACTCCAAGTATGTACCAATTTGGTCAGCAGCAGTCAAACAGTATATGTGGTAGC
ACCGTTAGTGTGAATAGTCTGGTGAATACAAATAACAAACAAAGGATCTACGAACAAATCACGGGTCCTA
ACAGCAATAACGCAACCAATGATTATATTGATTTGCTAAACCTAAATGAGTCTAACAAGGAAAACCAAAA
TCCCGCAACGGCGCATTACCTCAATGGGGGCCCACCCAAGACAAGCTTCATTAACCATGGAATGTTCCCC
TCGCCAACTGGGACCATAAATAGCGGTAAATCTAGCAGTGCCTCATCTTTAATTTCTTTTGGTATGGGCA
ATACCCAAGTAATATAGGGCGCGCCACTTCTAAATAAGCGAATTTCTTATGATTTATGATTTTTATTATT
AAATAAGTTATAAAAAAAATAAGTGTATACAAATTTTAAAGTGACTCTTAGGTTTTAAAACGAAAATTCT
TATTCTTGAGTAACTCTTTCCTGTAGGTCAGGTTGCTTTCTCAGGTATAGTATGAGGTCGCTCTTATTGA
CCACACCTCTACCGGCAGATCCGCTAGGGATAACAGGGTAATATAGATCCCCCGGGCTGCAGGAATTCGA
TATCAAGCTTATCGATACCGTCGACCTCGAGGGGGGGCCCGGTACCCAATTCGCCCTATAGTGAGTCGTA
TTACGCGCGCTCACTGGCCGTCGTTTTACAACGTCGTGACTGGGAAAACCCTGGCGTTACCCAACTTAAT
CGCCTTGCAGCACATCCCCCTTTCGCCAGCTGGCGTAATAGCGAAGAGGCCCGCACCGATCGCCCTTCCC
AACAGTTGCGCAGCCTGAATGGCGAATGGCGCG
[124 nt withheld, positions 4724-4847]
C
[91 nt withheld, positions 4849-4939]
A
[49 nt withheld, positions 4941-4989]
CCTTTGACGTTGGAGTCCACGTTCTTT
[37 nt withheld, positions 5017-5053]
ACCCTATCTCGGTCTATTCTTTTGATTTATAAGGGATTTTGCCGATTTCGGCCTATTGGTTAAAAAATGA
GCTGATTTAACAAAAATTTAACGCGAATTTTAACAAAATATTAACGTTTACAATTTCCTGATGCGGTATT
TTCTCCTTACGCATCTGTGCGGTATTTCACACCGCATAGGGTAATAACTGATATAATTAAATTGAAGCTC
TAATTTGTGAGTTTAGTATACATGCATTTACTTATAATACAGTTTTTTAGTTTTGCTGGCCGCATCTTCT
CAAATATGCTTCCCAGCCTGCTTTTCTGTAACGTTCACCCTCTACCTTAGCATCCCTTCCCTTTGCAAAT
AGTCCTCTTCCAACAATAATAATGTCAGATCCTGTAGAGACCACATCATCCACGGTTCTATACTGTTGAC
CCAATGCGTCTCCCTTGTCATCTAAACCCACACCGGGTGTCATAATCAACCAATCGTAACCTTCATCTCT
TCCACCCATGTCTCTTTGAGCAATAAAGCCGATAACAAAATCTTTGTCGCTCTTCGCAATGTCAACAGTA
CCCTTAGTATATTCTCCAGTAGATAGGGAGCCCTTGCATGACAATTCTGCTAACATCAAAAGGCCTCTAG
GTTCCTTTGTTACTTCTTCTGCCGCCTGCTTCAAACCGCTAACAATACCTGGGCCCACCACACCGTGTGC
ATTCGTAATGTCTGCCCATTCTGCTATTCTGTATACACCCGCAGAGTACTGCAATTTGACTGTATTACCA
ATGTCAGCAAATTTTCTGTCTTCGAAGAGTAAAAAATTGTACTTGGCGGATAATGCCTTTAGCGGCTTAA
CTGTGCCCTCCATGGAAAAATCAGTCAAGATATCCACATGTGTTTTTAGTAAACAAATTTTGGGACCTAA
TGCTTCAACTAACTCCAGTAATTCCTTGGTGGTACGAACATCCAATGAAGCACACAAGTTTGTTTGCTTT
TCGTGCATGATATTAAATAGCTTGGCAGCAACAGGACTAGGATGAGTAGCAGCACGTTCCTTATATGTAG
CTTTCGACATGATTTATCTTCGTTTCCTGCAGGTTTTTGTTCTGTGCAGTTGGGTTAAGAATACTGGGCA
ATTTCATGTTTCTTCAACACTACATATGCGTATATATACCAATCTAAGTCTGTGCTCCTTCCTTCGTTCT
TCCTTCTGTTCGGAGATTACCGAATCAAAAAAATTTCAAAGAAACCGAAATCAAAAAAAAGAATAAAAAA
AAAATGATGAATTGAATTGAAAAGCTGTGGTATGGTGCACTCTCAGTACAATCTGCTCTGATGCCGCATA
GTTAAGCCAGCCCCGACACCCGCCAACACCCGCTGACGCGCCCTGACGGGCTTGTCTGCTCCCGGCATCC
GCTTACAGACAAGCTGTGACCGTCTCCGGGAGCTGCATGTGTCAGAGGTTTTCACCGTCATCACCGAAAC
GCGCGA
