Features (pLannotate 1.2.2; 22 found; start..end, strand, type, name):
     21..39      +  promoter       T3 promoter: promoter for bacteriophage T3 RNA polymerase
     52..75      +  misc_feature   MCS (fragment): pBluescript multiple cloning site
    112..735     +  promoter       GAL1,10 promoter: GAL1 and GAL10 genes of S. cerevisiae; divergent inducible promoter, regulated by Gal4
    745..1458    +  CDS            YPet: yellow fluorescent protein optimized for FRET with CyPet (Nguyen and Daugherty, 2005)
   1459..1992    +  CDS            CLN2 (fragment): CG12_YEAST - Experimental evidence at protein level: Swiss-Prot protein existence level 1. Essential for the control of the cell cycle at the G1/S (start) transition. Interacts with the CDC28 protein kinase to form MPF. From Saccharomyces cerevisiae (strain ATCC 204508 / S288c) (Baker's yeast).
   2016..2203    +  terminator     ADH1 terminator: S. cerevisiae ADH1; transcription terminator for the S. cerevisiae alcohol dehydrogenase 1 (ADH1) gene
   2234..2304    +  misc_feature   MCS (fragment): pBluescript multiple cloning site
   2313..2331    -  promoter       T7 promoter: promoter for bacteriophage T7 RNA polymerase
   2339..2494    +  CDS            lacZα (fragment): LacZα fragment of β-galactosidase; lacZ fragment
   2498..2926    +  rep_origin     f1 ori (sequence partly withheld): f1 bacteriophage origin of replication; arrow indicates direction of (+) strand synthesis
   2954..3005    -  misc_feature   bom (fragment): basis of mobility region from pBR322
   3084..3887    -  CDS            URA3: orotidine-5'-phosphate decarboxylase, required for uracil biosynthesis; S. cerevisiae URA3; yeast auxotrophic marker, counterselectable with 5-fluoroorotic acid (5-FOA)
   3888..4103    -  promoter       URA3 promoter: S. cerevisiae URA3
   4111..4160    -  misc_feature   bom (fragment): basis of mobility region from pBR322
   4262..4297    -  CDS            rop (fragment): Rop protein, which maintains plasmids at low copy number; rop
   4392..4496    +  promoter       AmpR promoter: bla
   4497..5357    +  CDS            AmpR: β-lactamase; bla; confers resistance to ampicillin, carbenicillin, and related antibiotics
   5528..6116    +  rep_origin     ori: high-copy-number ColE1/pMB1/pBR322/pUC origin of replication
   6299..6391    +  CDS            lacI (fragment): lac repressor; lacI; The lac repressor binds to the lac operator to inhibit transcription in E. coli. This inhibition can be relieved by adding lactose or isopropyl-β-D-thiogalactopyranoside (IPTG).
   6404..6425    +  protein_bind   CAP binding site: CAP binding activates transcription in the presence of cAMP. E. coli catabolite activator protein
   6440..6470    +  promoter       lac promoter: promoter for the E. coli lac operon
   6478..6494    +  protein_bind   lac operator: The lac repressor binds to the lac operator to inhibit transcription in E. coli. This inhibition can be relieved by adding lactose or isopropyl-β-D-thiogalactopyranoside (IPTG). lac repressor encoded by lacI
>Addgene plasmid #164707 | pVG49 | addgene full sequence | sequence record 326726 | Addgene NGS Result
CATGATTACGCCAAGCGCGCAATTAACCCTCACTAAAGGGAACAAAAGCTGGAGCTCCACCGCGGTGGCG
GCCGCCAGCTGAAGCTTCGTACGCTGCAGGTCGACGGATCCTTTGGATGGACGCAAAGAAGTTTAATAAT
CATATTACATGGCATTACCACCATATACATATCCATATCTAATCTTACTTATATGTTGTGGAAATGTAAA
GAGCCCCATTATCTTAGCCTAAAAAAACCTTCTCTTTGGAACTTTCAGTAATACGCTTAACTGCTCATTG
CTATATTGAAGTACGGATTAGAAGCCGCCGAGCGGGCGACAGCCCTCCGACGGAAGACTCTCCTCCGTGC
GTCCTCGTCTTCACCGGTCGCGTTCCTGAAACGCAGATGTGCCTCGCGCCGCACTGCTCCGAACAATAAA
GATTCTACAATACTAGCTTTTATGGTTATGAAGAGGAAAAATTGGCAGTAACCTGGCCCCACAAACCTTC
AAATTAACGAATCAAATTAACAACCATAGGATGATAATGCGATTAGTTTTTTAGCCTTATTTCTGGGGTA
ATTAATCAGCGAAGCGATGATTTTTGATCTATTAACAGATATATAAATGGAAAAGCTGCATAACCACTTT
AACTAATACTTTCAACATTTTCAGTTTGTATTACTTCTTATTCAAATGTCATAAAAGTATCAACAAAAAA
TTGTTAATATACCTCTATACTTTAACGTCAAGGAGTTAATTAACATGTCTAAAGGTGAAGAATTATTCAC
TGGTGTTGTCCCAATTTTGGTTGAATTAGATGGTGATGTTAATGGTCACAAATTTTCTGTCTCCGGTGAA
GGTGAAGGTGATGCTACTTACGGTAAATTGACCTTAAAATTGATTTGTACTACTGGTAAATTGCCAGTTC
CATGGCCAACCTTAGTCACTACTTTAGGTTATGGTTTGCAATGTTTTGCTAGATACCCAGATCATATGAA
ACAACATGACTTTTTCAAGTCTGCCATGCCAGAAGGTTATGTTCAAGAAAGAACTATTTTTTTCAAAGAT
GACGGTAACTACAAGACCAGAGCTGAAGTCAAGTTTGAAGGTGATACCTTAGTTAATAGAATCGAATTAA
AAGGTATTGATTTTAAAGAAGATGGTAACATTTTAGGTCACAAATTGGAATACAACTATAACTCTCACAA
TGTTTACATCACTGCTGACAAACAAAAGAATGGTATCAAAGCTAACTTCAAAATTAGACACAACATTGAA
GATGGTGGTGTTCAATTAGCTGACCATTATCAACAAAATACTCCAATTGGTGATGGTCCAGTCTTGTTAC
CAGACAACCATTACTTATCCTATCAATCTGCCTTATCCAAAGATCCAAACGAAAAGAGAGACCACATGGT
CTTGTTAGAATTTGTTACTGCTGCTGGTATTACCCATGGTATTGATGAATTGTACAAAGCATCCAACTTG
AACATTTCGAGAAAGCTTACCATATCAACCCCATCATGCTCTTTCGAAAATTCAAATAGCACATCCATTC
CTTCGCCCGCTTCCTCATCTCAAAGCCACACTCCAATGAGAAACATGAGCTCACTCTCTGATAACAGCGT
TTTCAGCCGGAATATGGAACAATCATCACCAATCACTCCAAGTATGTACCAATTTGGTCAGCAGCAGTCA
AACAGTATATGTGGTAGCACCGTTAGTGTGAATAGTCTGGTGAATACAAATAACAAACAAAGGATCTACG
AACAAATCACGGGTCCTAACAGCAATAACGCAACCAATGATTATATTGATTTGCTAAACCTAAATGAGTC
TAACAAGGAAAACCAAAATCCCGCAACGGCGCATTACCTCAATGGGGGCCCACCCAAGACAAGCTTCATT
AACCATGGAATGTTCCCCTCGCCAACTGGGACCATAAATAGCGGTAAATCTAGCAGTGCCTCATCTTTAA
TTTCTTTTGGTATGGGCAATACCCAAGTAATATAGGGCGCGCCACTTCTAAATAAGCGAATTTCTTATGA
TTTATGATTTTTATTATTAAATAAGTTATAAAAAAAATAAGTGTATACAAATTTTAAAGTGACTCTTAGG
TTTTAAAACGAAAATTCTTATTCTTGAGTAACTCTTTCCTGTAGGTCAGGTTGCTTTCTCAGGTATAGTA
TGAGGTCGCTCTTATTGACCACACCTCTACCGGCAGATCCGCTAGGGATAACAGGGTAATATAGATCCCC
CGGGCTGCAGGAATTCGATATCAAGCTTATCGATACCGTCGACCTCGAGGGGGGGCCCGGTACCCAATTC
GCCCTATAGTGAGTCGTATTACGCGCGCTCACTGGCCGTCGTTTTACAACGTCGTGACTGGGAAAACCCT
GGCGTTACCCAACTTAATCGCCTTGCAGCACATCCCCCTTTCGCCAGCTGGCGTAATAGCGAAGAGGCCC
GCACCGATCGCCCTTCCCAACAGTTGCGCAGCCTGAATGGCGAATGG
[124 nt withheld, positions 2498-2621]
C
[91 nt withheld, positions 2623-2713]
A
[49 nt withheld, positions 2715-2763]
CCTTTGACGTTGGAGTCCACGTTCTTT
[37 nt withheld, positions 2791-2827]
ACCCTATCTCGGTCTATTCTTTTGATTTATAAGGGATTTTGCCGATTTCGGCCTATTGGTTAAAAAATGA
GCTGATTTAACAAAAATTTAACGCGAATTTTAACAAAATATTAACGCTTACAATTTCCTGATGCGGTATT
TTCTCCTTACGCATCTGTGCGGTATTTCACACCGCATAGGGTAATAACTGATATAATTAAATTGAAGCTC
TAATTTGTGAGTTTAGTATACATGCATTTACTTATAATACAGTTTTTTAGTTTTGCTGGCCGCATCTTCT
CAAATATGCTTCCCAGCCTGCTTTTCTGTAACGTTCACCCTCTACCTTAGCATCCCTTCCCTTTGCAAAT
AGTCCTCTTCCAACAATAATAATGTCAGATCCTGTAGAGACCACATCATCCACGGTTCTATACTGTTGAC
CCAATGCGTCTCCCTTGTCATCTAAACCCACACCGGGTGTCATAATCAACCAATCGTAACCTTCATCTCT
TCCACCCATGTCTCTTTGAGCAATAAAGCCGATAACAAAATCTTTGTCGCTCTTCGCAATGTCAACAGTA
CCCTTAGTATATTCTCCAGTAGATAGGGAGCCCTTGCATGACAATTCTGCTAACATCAAAAGGCCTCTAG
GTTCCTTTGTTACTTCTTCTGCCGCCTGCTTCAAACCGCTAACAATACCTGGGCCCACCACACCGTGTGC
ATTCGTAATGTCTGCCCATTCTGCTATTCTGTATACACCCGCAGAGTACTGCAATTTGACTGTATTACCA
ATGTCAGCAAATTTTCTGTCTTCGAAGAGTAAAAAATTGTACTTGGCGGATAATGCCTTTAGCGGCTTAA
CTGTGCCCTCCATGGAAAAATCAGTCAAGATATCCACATGTGTTTTTAGTAAACAAATTTTGGGACCTAA
TGCTTCAACTAACTCCAGTAATTCCTTGGTGGTACGAACATCCAATGAAGCACACAAGTTTGTTTGCTTT
TCGTGCATGATATTAAATAGCTTGGCAGCAACAGGACTAGGATGAGTAGCAGCACGTTCCTTATATGTAG
CTTTCGACATGATTTATCTTCGTTTCCTGCAGGTTTTTGTTCTGTGCAGTTGGGTTAAGAATACTGGGCA
ATTTCATGTTTCTTCAACACTACATATGCGTATATATACCAATCTAAGTCTGTGCTCCTTCCTTCGTTCT
TCCTTCTGTTCGGAGATTACCGAATCAAAAAAATTTCAAGGAAACCGAAATCAAAAAAAAGAATAAAAAA
AAAATGATGAATTGAAAAGGTGGTATGGTGCACTCTCAGTACAATCTGCTCTGATGCCGCATAGTTAAGC
CAGCCCCGACACCCGCCAACACCCGCTGACGCGCCCTGACGGGCTTGTCTGCTCCCGGCATCCGCTTACA
GACAAGCTGTGACCGTCTCCGGGAGCTGCATGTGTCAGAGGTTTTCACCGTCATCACCGAAACGCGCGAG
ACGAAAGGGCCTCGTGATACGCCTATTTTTATAGGTTAATGTCATGATAATAATGGTTTCTTAGACGTCA
GGTGGCACTTTTCGGGGAAATGTGCGCGGAACCCCTATTTGTTTATTTTTCTAAATACATTCAAATATGT
ATCCGCTCATGAGACAATAACCCTGATAAATGCTTCAATAATATTGAAAAAGGAAGAGTATGAGTATTCA
ACATTTCCGTGTCGCCCTTATTCCCTTTTTTGCGGCATTTTGCCTTCCTGTTTTTGCTCACCCAGAAACG
CTGGTGAAAGTAAAAGATGCTGAAGATCAGTTGGGTGCACGAGTGGGTTACATCGAACTGGATCTCAACA
GCGGTAAGATCCTTGAGAGTTTTCGCCCCGAAGAACGTTTTCCAATGATGAGCACTTTTAAAGTTCTGCT
ATGTGGCGCGGTATTATCCCGTATTGACGCCGGGCAAGAGCAACTCGGTCGCCGCATACACTATTCTCAG
AATGACTTGGTTGAGTACTCACCAGTCACAGAAAAGCATCTTACGGATGGCATGACAGTAAGAGAATTAT
GCAGTGCTGCCATAACCATGAGTGATAACACTGCGGCCAACTTACTTCTGACAACGATCGGAGGACCGAA
GGAGCTAACCGCTTTTTTGCACAACATGGGGGATCATGTAACTCGCCTTGATCGTTGGGAACCGGAGCTG
AATGAAGCCATACCAAACGACGAGCGTGACACCACGATGCCTGTAGCAATGGCAACAACGTTGCGCAAAC
TATTAACTGGCGAACTACTTACTCTAGCTTCCCGGCAACAATTAATAGACTGGATGGAGGCGGATAAAGT
TGCAGGACCACTTCTGCGCTCGGCCCTTCCGGCTGGCTGGTTTATTGCTGATAAATCTGGAGCCGGTGAG
CGTGGGTCTCGCGGTATCATTGCAGCACTGGGGCCAGATGGTAAGCCCTCCCGTATCGTAGTTATCTACA
CGACGGGGAGTCAGGCAACTATGGATGAACGAAATAGACAGATCGCTGAGATAGGTGCCTCACTGATTAA
GCATTGGTAACTGTCAGACCAAGTTTACTCATATATACTTTAGATTGATTTAAAACTTCATTTTTAATTT
AAAAGGATCTAGGTGAAGATCCTTTTTGATAATCTCATGACCAAAATCCCTTAACGTGAGTTTTCGTTCC
ACTGAGCGTCAGACCCCGTAGAAAAGATCAAAGGATCTTCTTGAGATCCTTTTTTTCTGCGCGTAATCTG
CTGCTTGCAAACAAAAAAACCACCGCTACCAGCGGTGGTTTGTTTGCCGGATCAAGAGCTACCAACTCTT
TTTCCGAAGGTAACTGGCTTCAGCAGAGCGCAGATACCAAATACTGTTCTTCTAGTGTAGCCGTAGTTAG
GCCACCACTTCAAGAACTCTGTAGCACCGCCTACATACCTCGCTCTGCTAATCCTGTTACCAGTGGCTGC
TGCCAGTGGCGATAAGTCGTGTCTTACCGGGTTGGACTCAAGACGATAGTTACCGGATAAGGCGCAGCGG
TCGGGCTGAACGGGGGGTTCGTGCACACAGCCCAGCTTGGAGCGAACGACCTACACCGAACTGAGATACC
TACAGCGTGAGCTATGAGAAAGCGCCACGCTTCCCGAAGGGAGAAAGGCGGACAGGTATCCGGTAAGCGG
CAGGGTCGGAACAGGAGAGCGCACGAGGGAGCTTCCAGGGGGAAACGCCTGGTATCTTTATAGTCCTGTC
GGGTTTCGCCACCTCTGACTTGAGCGTCGATTTTTGTGATGCTCGTCAGGGGGGCGGAGCCTATGGAAAA
ACGCCAGCAACGCGGCCTTTTTACGGTTCCTGGCCTTTTGCTGGCCTTTTGCTCACATGTTCTTTCCTGC
GTTATCCCCTGATTCTGTGGATAACCGTATTACCGCCTTTGAGTGAGCTGATACCGCTCGCCGCAGCCGA
ACGACCGAGCGCAGCGAGTCAGTGAGCGAGGAAGCGGAAGAGCGCCCAATACGCAAACCGCCTCTCCCCG
CGCGTTGGCCGATTCATTAATGCAGCTGGCACGACAGGTTTCCCGACTGGAAAGCGGGCAGTGAGCGCAA
CGCAATTAATGTGAGTTAGCTCACTCATTAGGCACCCCAGGCTTTACACTTTATGCTTCCGGCTCGTATG
TTGTGTGGAATTGTGAGCGGATAACAATTTCACACAGGAAACAGCTATGAC
